>Addgene plasmid #195150 | SiRES COR1C DCC -Halo | addgene full sequence | sequence record 384519 | Addgene NGS Result
TAGTTATTAATAGTAATCAATTACGGGGTCATTAGTTCATAGCCCATATATGGAGTTCCGCGTTACATAA
CTTACGGTAAATGGCCCGCCTGGCTGACCGCCCAACGACCCCCGCCCATTGACGTCAATAATGACGTATG
TTCCCATAGTAACGCCAATAGGGACTTTCCATTGACGTCAATGGGTGGAGTATTTACGGTAAACTGCCCA
CTTGGCAGTACATCAAGTGTATCATATGCCAAGTACGCCCCCTATTGACGTCAATGACGGTAAATGGCCC
GCCTGGCATTATGCCCAGTACATGACCTTATGGGACTTTCCTACTTGGCAGTACATCTACGTATTAGTCA
TCGCTATTACCATGGTGATGCGGTTTTGGCAGTACATCAATGGGCGTGGATAGCGGTTTGACTCACGGGG
ATTTCCAAGTCTCCACCCCATTGACGTCAATGGGAGTTTGTTTTGGCACCAAAATCAACGGGACTTTCCA
AAATGTCGTAACAACTCCGCCCCATTGACGCAAATGGGCGGTAGGCGTGTACGGTGGGAGGTCTATATAA
GCAGAGCTGGTTTAGTGAACCGTCAGATCCGCTAGCGCTACCGGACTCAGATCTCGAGATGAGGCGAGTG
GTACGACAGAGTAAATTCCGCCACGTGTTTGGGCAAGCGGTGAAGAATGACCAGTGCTATGATGACATCC
GGGTTTCTCGTGTGACCTGGGATAGTTCCTTTTGTGCTGTCAATCCCAGATTTGTTGCCATAATCATAGA
GGCAAGTGGGGGAGGAGCGTTCCTTGTCCTCCCTCTGCATAAAACCGGGCGCATCGACAAATCTTACCCT
ACAGTATGTGGCCACACAGGACCAGTGCTGGACATAGACTGGTGCCCACATAACGATCAGGTCATTGCCA
GCGGTTCAGAGGACTGCACGGTCATGGTATGGCAGATCCCAGAAAATGGACTCACCCTTTCCCTGACTGA
ACCTGTGGTGATTTTGGAAGGCCACTCAAAGAGAGTCGGCATCGTGGCTTGGCATCCAACGGCCCGCAAT
GTGCTTCTTAGTGCAGGCTGTGATAATGCCATTATCATCTGGAATGTGGGAACAGGGGAAGCCCTTATAA
ACTTGGACGATATGCATTCAGACATGATTTACAATGTGAGCTGGAACCGGAATGGCAGTCTGATCTGCAC
AGCTTCCAAAGACAAGAAAGTGAGAGTCATTGATCCCAGGAAACAAGAGATTGTTGCTGAGAAGGAGAAA
GCACATGAAGGAGCAAGACCCATGAGAGCCATCTTCCTGGCCGATGGCAATGTCTTCACCACTGGGTTCA
GCCGCATGAGCGAGCGGCAGCTGGCTCTCTGGAATCCGAAAAATATGCAGGAACCAATTGCTCTTCATGA
GATGGACACTAGCAATGGGGTGTTGCTGCCTTTCTATGACCCTGACACCAGCATCATTTACTTATGTGGA
AAGGGTGACAGCAGTATTCGCTATTTTGAGATCACGGATGAATCCCCGTACGTCCACTACCTCAACACAT
TCAGCAGCAAGGAGCCTCAGAGAGGGATGGGTTACATGCCCAAGAGGGGACTTGATGTTAACAAATGTGA
GATTGCCAGATTCTTCAAACTTCATGAGAGAAAGTGTGAACCTATTATTATGACTGTTCCCAGGAAGTCT
GACCTTTTCCAAGATGACCTGTATCCTGACACAGCGGGGCCAGAGGCCGCGCTGGAGGCAGAAGAGTGGT
TCGAAGGCAAGAATGCAGACCCAATCCTCATCTCCTTGAAGCACGGGTACATTCCAGGCAAAAATAGAGA
CCTGAAAGTCGTCAAGAAGAACATTCTGGATAGCAAGCCCACTGCAAACAAGAAGTGCGACCTGATCAGC
ATCCCCAAGAAAACCACAGACACGGCCAGTGTGCAAAATGAAGCCAAGTTGGATGAGATTCGGGATCCAC
CGGTCATGGCAGAAATCGGTACTGGCTTTCCATTCGACCCCCATTATGTGGAAGTCCTGGGCGAGCGCAT
GCACTACGTCGATGTTGGTCCGCGCGATGGCACCCCTGTGCTGTTCCTGCACGGTAACCCGACCTCCTCC
TACGTGTGGCGCAACATCATCCCGCATGTTGCACCGACCCATCGCTGCATTGCTCCAGACCTGATCGGTA
TGGGCAAATCCGACAAACCAGACCTGGGTTATTTCTTCGACGACCACGTCCGCTTCATGGATGCCTTCAT
CGAAGCCCTGGGTCTGGAAGAGGTCGTCCTGGTCATTCACGACTGGGGCTCCGCTCTGGGTTTCCACTGG
GCCAAGCGCAATCCAGAGCGCGTCAAAGGTATTGCATTTATGGAGTTCATCCGCCCTATCCCGACCTGGG
ACGAATGGCCAGAATTTGCCCGCGAGACCTTCCAGGCCTTCCGCACCACCGACGTCGGCCGCAAGCTGAT
CATCGATCAGAACGTTTTTATCGAGGGTACGCTGCCGATGGGTGTCGTCCGCCCGCTGACTGAAGTCGAG
ATGGACCATTACCGCGAGCCGTTCCTGAATCCTGTTGACCGCGAGCCACTGTGGCGCTTCCCAAACGAGC
TGCCAATCGCCGGTGAGCCAGCGAACATCGTCGCGCTGGTCGAAGAATACATGGACTGGCTGCACCAGTC
CCCTGTCCCGAAGCTGCTGTTCTGGGGCACCCCAGGCGTTCTGATCCCACCGGCCGAAGCCGCTCGCCTG
GCCAAAAGCCTGCCTAACTGCAAGGCTGTGGACATCGGCCCGGGTCTGAATCTGCTGCAAGAAGACAACC
CGGACCTGATCGGCAGCGAGATCGCGCGCTGGCTGTCGACGCTCGAGATTTCCGGCTGAGCGGCCGCGAC
TCTAGATCATAATCAGCCATACCACATTTGTAGAGGTTTTACTTGCTTTAAAAAACCTCCCACACCTCCC
CCTGAACCTGAAACATAAAATGAATGCAATTGTTGTTGTTAACTTGTTTATTGCAGCTTATAATGGTTAC
AAATAAAGCAATAGCATCACAAATTTCACAAATAAAGCATTTTTTTCACTGCATTCTAGTTGTGGTTTGT
CCAAACTCATCAATGTATCTTAAGGCGTAAATTGTAAGCGTTAATATTTTGTTAAAATTCGCGTTAAATT
TTTGTTAAATCAGCTCATTTTTTAACCAATAGGCCGAAATCGGCAAAATCCCTTATAAATCAAAAGAATA
GACCGAGATAGGGT
[37 nt withheld, positions 3235-3271]
AAAGAACGTGGACTCCAACGTCAAAGG
[49 nt withheld, positions 3299-3347]
T
[91 nt withheld, positions 3349-3439]
G
[124 nt withheld, positions 3441-3564]
CAGGTGGCACTTTTCGGGGAAATGTGCGCGGAACCCCTATTTGTTTATTTTTCTAAATACATTCAAATAT
GTATCCGCTCATGAGACAATAACCCTGATAAATGCTTCAATAATATTGAAAAAGGAAGAGTCCTGAGGCG
GAAAGAACCAGCTGTGGAATGTGTGTCAGTTAGGGTGTGGAAAGTCCCCAGGCTCCCCAGCAGGCAGAAG
TATGCAAAGCATGCATCTCAATTAGTCAGCAACCAGGTGTGGAAAGTCCCCAGGCTCCCCAGCAGGCAGA
AGTATGCAAAGCATGCATCTCAATTAGTCAGCAACCATAGTCCCGCCCCTAACTCCGCCCATCCCGCCCC
TAACTCCGCCCAGTTCCGCCCATTCTCCGCCCCATGGCTGACTAATTTTTTTTATTTATGCAGAGGCCGA
GGCCGCCTCGGCCTCTGAGCTATTCCAGAAGTAGTGAGGAGGCTTTTTTGGAGGCCTAGGCTTTTGCAAA
GATCGATCAAGAGACAGGATGAGGATCGTTTCGCATGATTGAACAAGATGGATTGCACGCAGGTTCTCCG
GCCGCTTGGGTGGAGAGGCTATTCGGCTATGACTGGGCACAACAGACAATCGGCTGCTCTGATGCCGCCG
TGTTCCGGCTGTCAGCGCAGGGGCGCCCGGTTCTTTTTGTCAAGACCGACCTGTCCGGTGCCCTGAATGA
ACTGCAAGACGAGGCAGCGCGGCTATCGTGGCTGGCCACGACGGGCGTTCCTTGCGCAGCTGTGCTCGAC
GTTGTCACTGAAGCGGGAAGGGACTGGCTGCTATTGGGCGAAGTGCCGGGGCAGGATCTCCTGTCATCTC
ACCTTGCTCCTGCCGAGAAAGTATCCATCATGGCTGATGCAATGCGGCGGCTGCATACGCTTGATCCGGC
TACCTGCCCATTCGACCACCAAGCGAAACATCGCATCGAGCGAGCACGTACTCGGATGGAAGCCGGTCTT
GTCGATCAGGATGATCTGGACGAAGAGCATCAGGGGCTCGCGCCAGCCGAACTGTTCGCCAGGCTCAAGG
CGAGCATGCCCGACGGCGAGGATCTCGTCGTGACCCATGGCGATGCCTGCTTGCCGAATATCATGGTGGA
AAATGGCCGCTTTTCTGGATTCATCGACTGTGGCCGGCTGGGTGTGGCGGACCGCTATCAGGACATAGCG
TTGGCTACCCGTGATATTGCTGAAGAGCTTGGCGGCGAATGGGCTGACCGCTTCCTCGTGCTTTACGGTA
TCGCCGCTCCCGATTCGCAGCGCATCGCCTTCTATCGCCTTCTTGACGAGTTCTTCTGAGCGGGACTCTG
GGGTTCGAAATGACCGACCAAGCGACGCCCAACCTGCCATCACGAGATTTCGATTCCACCGCCGCCTTCT
ATGAAAGGTTGGGCTTCGGAATCGTTTTCCGGGACGCCGGCTGGATGATCCTCCAGCGCGGGGATCTCAT
GCTGGAGTTCTTCGCCCACCCTAGGGGGAGGCTAACTGAAACACGGAAGGAGACAATACCGGAAGGAACC
CGCGCTATGACGGCAATAAAAAGACAGAATAAAACGCACGGTGTTGGGTCGTTTGTTCATAAACGCGGGG
TTCGGTCCCAGGGCTGGCACTCTGTCGATACCCCACCGAGACCCCATTGGGGCCAATACGCCCGCGTTTC
TTCCTTTTCCCCACCCCACCCCCCAAGTTCGGGTGAAGGCCCAGGGCTCGCAGCCAACGTCGGGGCGGCA
GGCCCTGCCATAGCCTCAGGTTACTCATATATACTTTAGATTGATTTAAAACTTCATTTTTAATTTAAAA
GGATCTAGGTGAAGATCCTTTTTGATAATCTCATGACCAAAATCCCTTAACGTGAGTTTTCGTTCCACTG
AGCGTCAGACCCCGTAGAAAAGATCAAAGGATCTTCTTGAGATCCTTTTTTTCTGCGCGTAATCTGCTGC
TTGCAAACAAAAAAACCACCGCTACCAGCGGTGGTTTGTTTGCCGGATCAAGAGCTACCAACTCTTTTTC
CGAAGGTAACTGGCTTCAGCAGAGCGCAGATACCAAATACTGTTCTTCTAGTGTAGCCGTAGTTAGGCCA
CCACTTCAAGAACTCTGTAGCACCGCCTACATACCTCGCTCTGCTAATCCTGTTACCAGTGGCTGCTGCC
AGTGGCGATAAGTCGTGTCTTACCGGGTTGGACTCAAGACGATAGTTACCGGATAAGGCGCAGCGGTCGG
GCTGAACGGGGGGTTCGTGCACACAGCCCAGCTTGGAGCGAACGACCTACACCGAACTGAGATACCTACA
GCGTGAGCTATGAGAAAGCGCCACGCTTCCCGAAGGGAGAAAGGCGGACAGGTATCCGGTAAGCGGCAGG
GTCGGAACAGGAGAGCGCACGAGGGAGCTTCCAGGGGGAAACGCCTGGTATCTTTATAGTCCTGTCGGGT
TTCGCCACCTCTGACTTGAGCGTCGATTTTTGTGATGCTCGTCAGGGGGGCGGAGCCTATGGAAAAACGC
CAGCAACGCGGCCTTTTTACGGTTCCTGGCCTTTTGCTGGCCTTTTGCTCACATGTTCTTTCCTGCGTTA
TCCCCTGATTCTGTGGATAACCGTATTACCGCCATGCAT
Features (pLannotate 1.2.2; 15 found; start..end, strand, type, name):
     61..364     +  enhancer       CMV enhancer: human cytomegalovirus immediate early enhancer
    365..568     +  promoter       CMV promoter: human cytomegalovirus (CMV) immediate early promoter
    591..618     +  misc_feature   MCS (fragment): multiple cloning site
    619..1950    +  CDS            CORO1C (fragment): COR1C_HUMAN - Also known as CRN2 From Homo sapiens (Human).
   1966..2856    +  CDS            HaloTag®: modified bacterial dehalogenase that forms covalent bonds with chloroalkane derivatives
   2875..2958    +  CDS            large T antigen (fragment): large T antigen from SV40 (simian virus 40)
   2981..3102    +  polyA_signal   SV40 poly(A) signal: SV40 polyadenylation signal
   3136..3564    -  rep_origin     f1 ori (sequence partly withheld): f1 bacteriophage origin of replication; arrow indicates direction of (+) strand synthesis
   3591..3695    +  promoter       AmpR promoter: bla
   3697..4054    +  promoter       SV40 promoter: SV40 enhancer and early promoter
   4089..4883    +  CDS            NeoR/KanR: aminoglycoside phosphotransferase from Tn5; aph(3')-II (or nptII); confers resistance to neomycin, kanamycin, and G418 (Geneticin®)
   4904..5056    +  CDS            ble (fragment): BLE_KLEPN - Experimental evidence at protein level: Swiss-Prot protein existence level 1. Binding protein with a strong affinity to the bleomycin family of antibiotics. Binds to CL990; an antimitotic-antibiotic compound. From Klebsiella pneumoniae.
   5115..5162    +  polyA_signal   HSV TK poly(A) signal: herpes simplex virus thymidine kinase polyadenylation signal (Cole and Stacy, 1985)
   5253..5269    -  polyA_signal   bGH poly(A) signal (fragment): bovine growth hormone polyadenylation signal
   5491..6079    +  rep_origin     ori: high-copy-number ColE1/pMB1/pBR322/pUC origin of replication
