[The description below was written by a language model from this plasmid's Addgene catalogue record and pLannotate feature annotations shown in this document.]
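Description:
SiRES COR1C DCC -Halo is a mammalian expression plasmid built on a Halo Tag N1 backbone, an N1-style vector in which the gene of interest is placed upstream of the tag to give a C-terminal fusion. The sequenced record is about 6.2 kb. It is propagated in E. coli from a high-copy ColE1/pUC-type origin and selected with kanamycin. The NeoR/KanR gene (Tn5 aminoglycoside phosphotransferase) sits behind tandem bacterial (AmpR/bla) and SV40 early promoters and is followed by an HSV TK polyadenylation signal, so the same marker can also confer G418 resistance in mammalian cells. An f1 origin is also present. The short hits annotated as ble, bGH poly(A) and SV40 large T antigen are fragments, most likely backbone remnants rather than functional elements.

The payload is human CORO1C (coronin 1C) driven by the CMV immediate early enhancer and promoter, followed by HaloTag and terminated by the SV40 poly(A) signal. The CORO1C coding sequence is annotated as a fragment, which agrees with the catalogue note that the insert carries mutations that remove the coiled-coil region ("DCC") as well as changes that make the transcript resistant to siRNA. The exact substitutions and deletion boundaries are not given in the record. HaloTag is a modified bacterial dehalogenase that bonds covalently to chloroalkane ligands, allowing the fusion to be labelled with cell-permeable fluorescent dyes.

The stated purpose is imaging of coronin 1C. The siRNA-resistant design suggests use in knockdown-and-rescue experiments, where endogenous CORO1C is depleted and the coiled-coil-deleted mutant is re-expressed to test that domain's contribution, in the context of work on endosomal branched actin, ER contact and endosome fission.
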