Addgene plasmid #195150: SiRES COR1C DCC -Halo
Purpose: image COR1C
Depositing lab: Gia Voeltz. Depositing organization: University of Colorado, Boulder. Publication: Coronin 1C restricts endosomal branched actin to organize ER contact and endosome fission. Striepen JF, Voeltz GK. J Cell Biol. 2022 Aug 1;221(8). pii: 213342. doi: 10.1083/jcb.202110089. Epub 2022 Jul 8. PubMed 35802042.
Backbone
  Vector backbone: Halo Tag N1
  Vector type: Mammalian Expression
Growth in bacteria
  Bacterial resistance: Kanamycin, 50 μg/mL
  Growth temperature: 37°C
  Growth strain: DH5alpha
  Copy number: High Copy
Gene/Insert
  Gene/Insert name: CORO1C
  Species: H. sapiens (human)
  Mutation: mutations to make si RNA resistant and remove coiled coil
  Entrez Gene: CORO1C (a.k.a. HCRNN4)
  Cloning method: Restriction Enzyme; 5′ cloning site Unknown (unknown if destroyed)
Terms and licenses: Academic/Nonprofit Terms; Industry Terms: Not Available to Industry
How to cite: SiRES COR1C DCC -Halo was a gift from Gia Voeltz (Addgene plasmid # 195150 ; http://n2t.net/addgene:195150 ; RRID:Addgene_195150)
